Addgene plasmid #202482: pCOLA-Gent-ppiB
Purpose: Expresses peptidyl-prolyl cis-trans isomerase (ppiB) after phosphae depletion
Depositing lab: Michael Lynch. Depositing organization: Duke University. Publication: Scalable, robust, high-throughput expression & purification of nanobodies enabled by 2-stage dynamic control. Hennigan JN, Menacho-Melgar R, Sarkar P, Golovsky M, Lynch MD. Metab Eng. 2024 Sep;85:116-130. doi: 10.1016/j.ymben.2024.07.012. Epub 2024 Jul 24. PubMed 39059674.
Backbone
  Vector backbone: pCOLA
  Vector type: Bacterial Expression
Growth in bacteria
  Bacterial resistance: Gentamicin, 10 μg/mL
  Growth temperature: 37°C
  Growth strain: DH5alpha
  Copy number: Low Copy
Gene/Insert
  Gene/Insert name: peptidyl-prolyl cis-trans isomerase (ppiB) (alt name: ppiB)
  Species: Enterobacteriaceae
  Promoter: yibDp
  Cloning method: Unknown
  Sequencing primers: 5′ GTGCGTAATTGTGCTGATCTCTT; 3′ AAGTTGGAACCTCTTACGTGC
Terms and licenses: Academic/Nonprofit Terms; Industry Terms: Not Available to Industry
How to cite: pCOLA-Gent-ppiB was a gift from Michael Lynch (Addgene plasmid # 202482 ; http://n2t.net/addgene:202482 ; RRID:Addgene_202482)
