[The description below was written by a language model from this plasmid's Addgene catalogue record and pLannotate feature annotations shown in this document.]
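Description:
pCOLA-Gent-ppiB is a small (about 2.4 kb) low-copy bacterial expression plasmid built on a pCOLA backbone for use in E. coli. It replicates from the ColA origin, which is compatible with other common origin classes, so it can be kept in cells that already carry a second plasmid. Selection is by gentamicin. The resistance gene is aacC1, the aminoglycoside acetyltransferase originally from Pseudomonas aeruginosa, and in the annotated sequence it lies directly downstream of a cat promoter that presumably drives it.

The payload is ppiB, which encodes the E. coli peptidyl-prolyl cis-trans isomerase B. This folding catalyst accelerates cis-trans isomerization of proline peptide bonds. The coding sequence is followed by a phage T7 early (T7Te) transcription terminator that separates it from the resistance cassette. The catalogue entry names yibDp as the promoter. This promoter is not annotated in the feature table but presumably sits in the unannotated stretch upstream of ppiB. According to the stated purpose, expression turns on after phosphate depletion, so the chaperone is made once cells exhaust phosphate rather than during growth. The table also lists a short tetracycline-resistance fragment and a CAP binding site upstream of the insert. The fragment is too short to be functional, and both are most likely sequence-similarity hits or cloning remnants rather than designed parts.

The associated work concerns two-stage dynamic control for high-throughput expression and purification of nanobodies. The plasmid therefore appears to be a helper construct that supplies a folding factor alongside a separate, compatible plasmid encoding the target protein, although the record does not spell out this pairing.
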