Features (pLannotate 1.2.2; 7 found; start..end, strand, type, name):
    181..816     -  rep_origin     ColA ori: Plasmids containing the ColA origin of replication can be propagated in E. coli cells that contain additional plasmids with compatible origins.
    901..965     -  CDS            TcR (fragment): tetracycline efflux protein; tet; confers resistance to tetracycline
    980..1001    -  protein_bind   CAP binding site: CAP binding activates transcription in the presence of cAMP. E. coli catabolite activator protein
   1166..1657    +  CDS            ppiB: PPIB_ECOLI - Experimental evidence at protein level: Swiss-Prot protein existence level 1. PPIases accelerate the folding of proteins. It catalyzes the cis-trans isomerization of proline imidic peptide bonds in oligopeptides. From Escherichia coli (strain K12).
   1677..1704    +  terminator     T7Te terminator: phage T7 early transcription terminator
   1710..1800    +  promoter       cat promoter: promoter of the E. coli cat gene encoding chloramphenicol acetyltransferase
   1815..2345    +  CDS            aacC1: AACC1_PSEAI - Experimental evidence at protein level: Swiss-Prot protein existence level 1. Responsible for gentamicin resistance and has a limited substrate range. From Pseudomonas aeruginosa.
>Addgene plasmid #202482 | pCOLA-Gent-ppiB | addgene full sequence | sequence record 452357 | Addgene NGS Result
GAAGTGCCAGACGATGGAAGGACGCAATGAAGCTGGAGGATTGGCGTGGGAATCGTGCTTCTGTCTAAGC
AAGAATGCCTAGCGTACAGGGTGCACTTTGTAACGATTTGGGAGTCCAGAGACTCGCTGTTTTCGAAATT
CTCGGTCGCTACGCTCCGGGCGTGAGACTATGCAGCGCAGAAACGTCCTAGAAGATGCCAGGAGGATACT
TAGCAGAGAGACAATAAGGCCGGAGCGAAGCCGTTTTTCCATAGGCTCCGCCCCCCTGACGAACATCACG
AAATCTGACGCTCAAATCAGTGGTGGCGAAACCCGACAGGACTATAAAGATACCAGGCGTTTCCCCCTGA
TGGCTCCCTCTTGCGCTCTCCTGTTCCCGTCCTGCGGCGTCCGTGTTGTGGTGGAGGCTTTACCCAAATC
ACCACGTCCCGTTCCGTGTAGACAGTTCGCTCCAAGCTGGGCTGTGTGCAAGAACCCCCCGTTCAGCCCG
ACTGCTGCGCCTTATCCGGTAACTATCATCTTGAGTCCAACCCGGAAAGACACGACAAAACGCCACTGGC
AGCAGCCATTGGTAACTGAGAATTAGTGGATTTAGATATCGAGAGTCTTGAAGTGGTGGCCTAACAGAGG
CTACACTGAAAGGACAGTATTTGGTATCTGCGCTCCACTAAAGCCAGTTACCAGGTTAAGCAGTTCCCCA
ACTGACTTAACCTTCGATCAAACCGCCTCCCCAGGCGGTTTTTTCGTTTACAGAGCAGGAGATTACGACG
ATCGTAAAAGGATCTCAAGAAGATCCTTTACGGATTCCCGACACCATCACTCTAGATTTCAGTGCAATTT
ATCTCTTCAAATGTAGCACCTGAAGTCAGCCCCATACGATATAAGTTGTAATTCTCATGTTAGTCATGCC
CCGCGCCCACCGGAAGGAGCTGACTGGGTTGAAGGCTCTCAAGGGCATCGGTCGAGATCCCGGTGCCTAA
TGAGTGAGCTAACTTACATTAATTGCGTGTGCGTAATTGTGCTGATCTCTTATATAGCTGCTCTCATTAT
CTCTCTACCCTGAAGTGACTCTCTCACCTGTAAAAATAATATCTCACAGGCTTAATAGTTTCTTAATACA
AAGCCTGTAAAACGTCAGGATAACTTCTGTGTAGGAGGATAATCTATGGTAACATTCCACACTAACCACG
GGGACATCGTTATTAAAACATTCGATGATAAAGCTCCGGAAACAGTCAAGAACTTTCTGGACTATTGTCG
CGAGGGGTTCTACAATAATACAATCTTCCACCGTGTTATTAACGGGTTCATGATCCAAGGCGGAGGGTTC
GAGCCGGGCATGAAGCAGAAAGCTACTAAAGAGCCAATTAAGAACGAAGCAAACAATGGTCTGAAGAACA
CTCGTGGTACGCTTGCGATGGCCCGTACCCAAGCGCCACATAGCGCCACCGCCCAATTCTTTATTAATGT
TGTGGATAATGATTTTCTGAACTTCTCCGGAGAATCGTTACAGGGTTGGGGCTACTGCGTTTTCGCAGAA
GTCGTCGACGGTATGGATGTCGTGGATAAGATCAAAGGAGTTGCGACGGGTCGTAGCGGTATGCACCAAG
ACGTGCCGAAGGAGGATGTGATTATCGAGTCTGTGACTGTTTCTGAATAAGGATCCGAGTCACACTGGCT
CACCTTCGGGTGGGCCTTTCTGCGTTTATTGATCGGCACGTAAGAGGTTCCAACTTTCACCATAATGAAA
TAAGATCACTACCGGGCGTATTTTTTGAGTTATCGAGATTTTCAGGAGCTGGAAGGAAGTAAAAATGTTG
CGTAGCTCTAACGATGTGACGCAACAAGGTTCGCGTCCAAAGACAAAATTGGGAGGCAGTAGCATGGGGA
TCATTCGCACTTGTCGCCTGGGGCCAGACCAGGTGAAGTCAATGCGTGCGGCTCTGGACTTATTCGGGCG
CGAATTTGGAGATGTAGCCACTTACTCACAGCACCAACCGGACAGTGATTACTTGGGGAATTTACTTCGC
AGTAAAACTTTTATCGCTTTGGCCGCTTTCGACCAGGAGGCTGTAGTAGGTGCGTTGGCAGCCTATGTTC
TTCCTAAATTCGAGCAACCGCGTAGCGAAATTTACATCTATGATCTTGCAGTCTCCGGCGAACATCGCCG
TCAGGGGATCGCCACAGCTTTAATCAACCTTTTGAAGCATGAGGCTAATGCACTTGGAGCGTACGTGATT
TATGTGCAGGCTGACTACGGTGATGATCCTGCAGTCGCTCTGTACACCAAACTGGGTATCCGCGAGGAGG
TCATGCACTTTGATATTGACCCGTCTACGGCTACCTAATAGAAGCTT
