>Addgene plasmid #202482 | pCOLA-Gent-ppiB | depositor partial sequence | sequence record 392864 | ppiB gene
ATGGTAACATTCCACACTAACCACGGGGACATCGTTATTAAAACATTCGATGATAAAGCTCCGGAAACAG
TCAAGAACTTTCTGGACTATTGTCGCGAGGGGTTCTACAATAATACAATCTTCCACCGTGTTATTAACGG
GTTCATGATCCAAGGCGGAGGGTTCGAGCCGGGCATGAAGCAGAAAGCTACTAAAGAGCCAATTAAGAAC
GAAGCAAACAATGGTCTGAAGAACACTCGTGGTACGCTTGCGATGGCCCGTACCCAAGCGCCACATAGCG
CCACCGCCCAATTCTTTATTAATGTTGTGGATAATGATTTTCTGAACTTCTCCGGAGAATCGTTACAGGG
TTGGGGCTACTGCGTTTTCGCAGAAGTCGTCGACGGTATGGATGTCGTGGATAAGATCAAAGGAGTTGCG
ACGGGTCGTAGCGGTATGCACCAAGACGTGCCGAAGGAGGATGTGATTATCGAGTCTGTGACTGTTTCTG
AATAA
